Addgene plasmid #234093: pKEK3193
Purpose: CCP expression in diverse gram-negative bacteria, with pre-cloned Golden Gate Compatible (BsaI) restriction sites to facilitate promoter swapping.
Depositing lab: Karl Klose. Depositing organization: University of Texas at San Antonio. Publication: Mobilizable shuttle vectors with fluorescent markers functional across different species of bacteria. Armstrong ZR, Alonso J, Stanton V, Patel N, Zogaj X, Cocioba SS, Klose KE. Appl Environ Microbiol. 2025 May 12:e0004525. doi: 10.1128/aem.00045-25. PubMed 40353662.
Backbone
  Vector backbone: Fn Ori-p15a-CmR
  Vector type: Bacterial Expression
Growth in bacteria
  Bacterial resistance: Chloramphenicol, 25 μg/mL
  Growth temperature: 37°C
  Growth strain: DH5alpha
  Copy number: Low Copy
Gene/Insert
  Gene/Insert name: eforCP
  Species: Echinopara forskaliana
  Promoter: pJ23100-BsaI
  Cloning method: Golden Gate
Terms and licenses: Academic/Nonprofit Terms; Industry Terms: Not Available to Industry
Depositor comments: Universal primer overhangs for promoter swapping: Forward 5'- GGCTACGGTCTCGCGAC-3'; Reverse 5'- GGCTACGGTCTCGTAAT -3'
How to cite: pKEK3193 was a gift from Karl Klose (Addgene plasmid # 234093 ; http://n2t.net/addgene:234093 ; RRID:Addgene_234093)
