[The description below was written by a language model from this plasmid's Addgene catalogue record and pLannotate feature annotations shown in this document.]
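Description:
pKEK3193 is a 6.3 kb mobilizable bacterial shuttle vector built to express a coral-derived coloured protein across a range of gram-negative species. The backbone is recorded as "Fn Ori-p15a-CmR". The p15A origin supports low- to medium-copy replication in E. coli and is compatible with ColE1-type plasmids. The "Fn Ori" component presumably provides replication in a non-E. coli host, but it is not annotated in the feature table and the record does not define it further. Selection is by chloramphenicol through the cat (chloramphenicol acetyltransferase) gene. An IncP-type transfer region is present, comprising oriT together with traJ, traK and a fragment of traI. These elements allow the plasmid to be nicked at oriT and mobilized by conjugation from a donor strain that supplies the remaining transfer functions in trans.

The payload is eforCP, a chromoprotein/red fluorescent-type protein from the coral Echinopora forskaliana (the "CCP" of the stated purpose). It is driven by a constitutive synthetic Anderson-family promoter, recorded as J23100. The automated annotation matches this region as a fragment of the closely related J23119, reflecting the near identity of these promoters. The promoter is flanked by pre-installed BsaI sites, so it can be exchanged by Golden Gate assembly with any promoter fragment carrying the matching overhangs. Short fragments annotated as lacZα, RSF ori and IS1 appear to be cloning remnants or partial matches rather than functional parts. The vector is intended as a visible marker plasmid for labelling diverse gram-negative bacteria, and as a chassis for testing or tuning promoter activity in different hosts.
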