Features (pLannotate 1.2.2; 11 found; start..end, strand, type, name):
    306..698     -  CDS            traK: TRAK4_ECOLX - Experimental evidence at protein level: Swiss-Prot protein existence level 1. From Escherichia coli.
    924..1033    +  oriT           oriT: incP origin of transfer
   1066..1437    +  CDS            traJ: oriT-recognizing protein; traJ
   1475..2023    +  CDS            traI (fragment): TRAI6_ECOLX - Experimental evidence at protein level: Swiss-Prot protein existence level 1. The initiation process of transfer DNA synthesis requires the interaction of at least three plasmid-specific components (TraH, I, and J) at the transfer origin resulting in the assembly of a specialised nucleoprotein complex - the relaxosome. Site- and strand-specific cleavage at the transfer origin is dependent on TraI and TraJ. From Escherichia coli.
   2061..2719    -  CDS            CmR: chloramphenicol acetyltransferase; cat; confers resistance to chloramphenicol
   2985..3665    -  CDS            eforCP: eforCP is a basic (constitutively fluorescent) red fluorescent protein published in 2008, derived from Echinopora forskaliana.
   3707..3731    -  promoter       J23119(SpeI) promoter (fragment): bacterial promoter (Registry of Standard Biological Parts BBa J23119) modified to end with an SpeI site
   3734..3754    +  CDS            lacZα (fragment): LacZα fragment of β-galactosidase; lacZ fragment
   3808..4353    +  rep_origin     p15A ori: Plasmids containing the medium-copy-number p15A origin of replication can be propagated in E. coli cells that contain a second plasmid with the ColE1 origin.
   4441..4496    +  rep_origin     RSF ori (fragment): Plasmids containing the RSF 1030 origin of replication can be propagated in E. coli cells that contain additional plasmids with compatible origins.
   4615..4685    -  mobile_element IS1 (fragment): prokaryotic transposable element IS1
>Addgene plasmid #234093 | pKEK3193 | addgene full sequence | sequence record 464931 | Addgene NGS Result
AAAAAAAAATCTGACAATATATAAAGAGAATATATAAAGAGAATATCTTAGGGGATTTTAAAAAAATCCC
ACAGACTCAAAGACTTTTTTGACTTTTTAAATCCTAGAAACTATACTTTAAGTACTTATTTAAGTACATG
GATTTAGATTATGCAAACCGTTAATTATTCAACTTTTAGAAATGAACTATCTGATTCAATGGATAGAGTA
ACAAAAAATCATAGTCCTATGATTGTAACTAGAGGTTCAAAAAAAGAAGCAGTTGTTATGATGTCGTTAG
AGGATTTTAAAGCTTTGTTAGCAGCCTTTTTGTCCGGTGTTGGGTTGAAGGTGAAGCCGGTCGGGGCCGC
AGCGGGGGCCGGCTTTTCAGCCTTGCCCCCCTGCTTCGGCCGCCGTGGCTCCGGCGTCTTGGGTGCCGGC
GCGGGTTCCGCAGCCTTGGCCTGCGGTGCGGGCACATCGGCGGGCTTGGCCTTGATGTGCCGCCTGGCGT
GCGAGCGGAACGTCTCGTAGGAGAACTTGACCTTCCCCGTTTCCCGCATGTGCTCCCAAATGGTGACGAG
CGCATAGCCGGACGCTAACGCCGCCTCGACATCCGCCCTCACCGCCAGGAACGCAACCGCAGCCTCATCA
CGCCGGCGCTTCTTGGCCGCGCGGGATTCAACCCACTCGGCCAGCTCGTCGGTGTAGCTCTTTGGCATCG
TCTCTCGCCTGTCCCCTCAGTTCAGTAATTTCCTGCATTTGCCTGTTTCCAGTCGGTAGATATTCCACAA
AACAGCAGGGAAGCAGCGCTTTTCCGCTGCATAACCCTGCTTCGGGGTCATTATAGCGATTTTTTCGGTA
TATCCATCCTTTTTCGCACGATATACAGGATTTTGCCAAAGGGTTCGTGTAGACTTTCCTTGGTGTATCC
AACGGCGTCAGCCGGGCAGGATAGGTGAAGTAGGCCCACCCGCGAGCGGGTGTTCCTTCTTCACTGTCCC
TTATTCGCACCTGGCGGTGCTCAACGGGAATCCTGCTCTGCGAGGCTGGCCGGCTACCGCCGGCGTAACA
GATGAGGGCAAGCGGATGGCTGATGAAACCAAGCCAACCAGGAAGGGCAGCCCACCTATCAAGGTGTACT
GCCTTCCAGACGAACGAAGAGCGATTGAGGAAAAGGCGGCGGCGGCCGGCATGAGCCTGTCGGCCTACCT
GCTGGCCGTCGGCCAGGGCTACAAAATCACGGGCGTCGTGGACTATGAGCACGTCCGCGAGCTGGCCCGC
ATCAATGGCGACCTGGGCCGCCTGGGCGGCCTGCTGAAACTCTGGCTCACCGACGACCCGCGCACGGCGC
GGTTCGGTGATGCCACGATCCTCGCCCTGCTGGCGAAGATCGAAGAGAAGCAGGACGAGCTTGGCAAGGT
CATGATGGGCGTGGTCCGCCCGAGGGCAGAGCCATGACTTTTTTAGCCGCTAAAACGGCCGGGGGGTGCG
CGTGATTGCCAAGCACGTCCCCATGCGCTCCATCAAGAAGAGCGACTTCGCGGAGCTGGTGAAGTACATC
ACCGACGAGCAAGGCAAGACCGAGCGCCTGGGTCACGTGCGCGTCACGAACTGCGAGGCAAACACCCTGC
CCGCTGTCATGGCCGAGGTGATGGCGACCCAGCACGGCAACACCCGTTCCGAGGCCGACAAGACCTATCA
CCTCCTGGTTAGCTTCCGCGCGGGAGAGAAGCCCGACGCGGAGACGTTGCGCGCGATTGAGGACCGCATC
TGCGCTGGGCTTGGCTTCGCCGAGCATCAGCGCGTCAGTGCCGTGCATCACGACACCGACAACCTGCACA
TCCATATCGCCATCAACAAGATTCACCCGACCCGAAACACCATCCATGAGCCGTATCGGGCCTACCGCGC
CCTCGCTGACCTCTGCGCGACGCTCGAACGGGACTACGGGCTTGAGCGTGACAATCACGAAACGCGGCAG
CGCGTTTCCGAGAACCGCGCGAACGACATGGAGCGGCACGCGGGCGTGGAAAGCCTGGTCGGCTGCTCGC
GCTTTGTTAGCAGCCGGATCCGCGCGGCGTTTACGCCCCCCCTGCCACTCATCGCAGTACTGTTGTAATT
CATTAAGCATTCTGCCGACATGGAAGCCATCACAAACGGCATGATGAACCTGAATCGCCAGCGGCATCAG
CACCTTGTCGCCTTGCGTATAATATTTGCCCATGGTGAAAACGGGGGCGAAGAAGTTGTCCATATTGGCC
ACGTTTAAATCAAAACTGGTGAAACTCACCCAGGGATTGGCTGAGACGAAAAACATATTCTCAATAAACC
CTTTAGGGAAATAGGCCAGGTTTTCACCGTAACACGCCACATCTTGCGAATATATGTGTAGAAACTGCCG
GAAATCGTCGTGGTATTCACTCCAGAGCGATGAAAACGTTTCAGTTTGCTCATGGAAAACGGTGTAACAA
GGGTGAACACTATCCCATATCACCAGCTCACCGTCTTTCATTGCCATACGGAATTCCGGATGAGCATTCA
TCAGGCGGGCAAGAATGTGAATAAAGGCCGGATAAAACTTGTGCTTATTTTTCTTTACGGTCTTTAAAAA
GGCCGTAATATCCAGCTGAACGGTCTGGTTATAGGTACATTGAGCAACTGACTGAAATGCCTCAAAATGT
TCTTTACGATGCCATTGGGATATATCAACGGTGGTATATCCAGTGATTTTTTTCTCCATATGTTTAGTCT
CCTTTTTTTGTTATAAATATTTTATACACAAAAATCTTCGTTATTTAAATAAGTTTTATAGCTATTTTTT
CAAGATACAAAACTATTAATTAGTTATAATTAGGTTATTAGCTTAAAATTATAAACCAAATACGATGAGT
GACAACCCAAAAGATCTCGATCCTCTACGCCGTTGGGGAGCAGGAAACAGCTATGACGGTACCAAAAAAA
ACCCCGCCCTGTCAGGGGCGGGGTTTTTTTTTGAGCTCTTATTATGGGAGAGCCTTCGGCAGCGGTGAGA
AATGGCCTTCGGCTGCCTCCTGCTGGTCCCAAGTTGTGAAATCTTTATCGTGTTTGGTCAGTTCCAGGCG
GTGTTCAACGAAATGAAATTCTGGCAGCTTGACAGGTTTTTTGGCTTTATACGTCGTTTTGAAATCAACA
CGATGATGACCGCCTCCTTTCAGTTTAAAAACCATTGCAGTGTCACTTTTTAACATCCCGTCACGCACGT
ACAGTGTTTCCACGCTCGGCTCCCATCCAGCAATGGTTTTTTGCATTACGGGCCCATCCGGAGGCAGGTT
CACACCATGAAATTTAACATCATAGATGAAACAGTTCTCTTGCAAGTTTATGCTGGAGTGATTACTGGCG
GTGCATACGCCACCATCTTCAAAAATCATCGACCGCTCCCAAGACATACCTTCGGGAAAAGACTGTTTGT
GGTAGTCTGGGATATCCGCTGGATACTTATTAAACGGTTTGCTTCCATACATGTGGCTAGGTGTAAGAAT
ATGAACGGAAAACGGCAGAGGCGCGCCTTTGGTGACTGTCATTTTCATGTGCTGTAACCCTTCGTACGGC
TTGCCTTCACCTTTACCCTCGATCGTAAAATCATGGCCATTGACAGTGCCCTCAAGGTGCAACTTGGTCT
TCATTACCTGCTTAATCACTGCCATGGGACTCTTTCTCCTCTTTAATCGAGACCAAGCTAGCACTGTACC
TAGGACTGAGCTAGCCGTCAAGAATTCACTGGCCGTCGTTTTACGGTCTCAGTCGACTACTCTAGAAATA
TTTTATCTGATTAATAAGATGATCTTCTTGAGATCGTTTTGGTCTGCGCGTAATCTCTTGCTCTGAAAAC
GAAAAAACCGCCTTGCAGGGCGGTTTTTCGAAGGTTCTCTGAGCTACCAACTCTTTGAACCGAGGTAACT
GGCTTGGAGGAGCGCAGTCACCAAAACTTGTCCTTTCAGTTTAGCCTTAACCGGCGCATGACTTCAAGAC
TAACTCCTCTAAATCAATTACCAGTGGCTGCTGCCAGTGGTGCTTTTGCATGTCTTTCCGGGTTGGACTC
AAGACGATAGTTACCGGATAAGGCGCAGCGGTCGGACTGAACGGGGGGTTCGTGCATACAGTCCAGCTTG
GAGCGAACTGCCTACCCGGAACTGAGTGTCAGGCGTGGAATGAGACAAACGCGGCCATAACAGCGGAATG
ACACCGGTAAACCGAAAGGCAGGAACAGGAGAGCGCACGAGGGAGCCGCCAGGGGGAAACGCCTGGTATC
TTTATAGTCCTGTCGGGTTTCGCCACCACTGATTTGAGCGTCAGATTTCGTGATGCTTGTCAGGGGGGCG
GAGCCTATGGAAAAACGGCTTTGCCGCGGCCCTCTCACTTCCCTGTTAAGTATCTTCCTGGCATCTTCCA
GGAAATCTCCGCCCCGTTCGTAAGCCATTTCCGCTCGCCGCAGTCGAACGACCGAGCGTAGCGAGTCAGT
GAGCGAGGAAGCGGAATATATCCTGTATCACATATTCTGCTGACGCACCGGTGCAGCCTTTTTTCTCCTG
CCACATGAAGCACTTCACTGACACCCTCATCAGTGCCAACATAGTAAGCCAGTATACACTCCGCTAGCGC
TGATGTCCGGCGGTGCTTTTGCCGTTACGCACCACCCCGTCAGTAGCTGAACAGGAGGGACAGCTAAAGC
TAGAAATGTACCAAATTTTACCTATTTTAGGATACTTTTCATGAAGCTCTTCTATTTTTCCCCAGTCCTT
TAATAGTCTACCTTTAGAGTCTCGTAAATAGTTATCTTTGTGACAGGGGCCTCTTTTATCTTTTTTAATG
TAACTATATGTTATTCCAACGTCACTATTACTATTATCCAAATCTTTTTTAGCATGCCAGTAAGAACTTT
CATAACTTAACTCTATCTTTCGACCTCTTTGATATACAACAATAAAGCTATAGCCAGTAGTAACAACCTG
TTTTACTTTTGTTAAATCTATTAACTTCTTATTTATTTTTTTATGTTTTTTTGAAAATTTAAATATTTCT
ATATTCATTCCTACACTTCCTCAAATCCAAATGGTAGCTTATGATTCTCTTCTGGTTTCTTTTCTAATTT
TTTTATATTTGCAATAAAAACTCTTTTTCTATCTTTGATTTTTTTATTGTCCCAATTCCTCCAAGTATCA
TCACAAACCCTTTCAATATCATGTAAATGATGATGTCTAAATATTGATCTGACATAATACAGATCTAGGT
CTAGTTCATCACTTAACACAACTTCTCTAAGTCTTTCAGATGCTTCGATTGGTATGTAATCCTCTTTATT
TTTAGTATCTAAAGGCTTTTGCTTAAATTCTTCTTCTGTCTCTGCTACCTTACTAACTGTAAACTTGATA
TTTGTAATCTTACGACCATGTTTTCTGTGATGATCCTTGTCATCATAGGTTACAAAAATATCCGATAATT
GATTAATCTCTTCTAGTGCTGGTAATAGGAACTTATTTTTAAAATTTGAATATCTGTTGCTGTAACTTTT
AGGTAAATCAAAATCATTAATCATATCATCGACATACAATACGCAATCAACTATATTAGCATACCCTGCT
TGTTCGCCTAATTTGCTTTTGAGAAGTAAGTATAATCTGCTTGAATACTTACTTTTAAATGAAAATAGTA
ACTGTCTTTCTGCTTTAGTAAAGTACTCTTGTAGTTGTATCATGTGTGGCATTAATGACCAATGAAACTC
GCAAATTAAAGCACTGCTTTTAGGGTCTGCTTCAATATATGCAAACCAGTTAGCTATCTTCGTTTGTTCT
TTATTCAGCCATACTGGCTTAGACATTATTGAGTGCATTAATTGCTTCAATCTCACTCTGTTATGCTTAA
CCCCTGTAGCTTTTTCAAGATCAGATAGGCTTATCTTATACCTGTGAAACTCTTTATCTTCTCTTTTAAC
CATTGAGGCAACTAAGAATATTAAGTTTTGTTCTTCTTTTGTAAGGCTATACTTTCCTGCAACAAGAGTA
TTAGACATAGCTATTTCTTTGCCAGCATTTACATTTTTAACTTCTTTCATAGAACTAGAGTCATTATCTC
GATATACAAATTCTATAAAACTTCTATTAGTAAAACAACTACTTCATAAAAAAAAGTAGTTTTAACGATA
CAAAAAGTAGTTTTAAATTCAAAAAGTGATACAAAAAGTAGTTTTAAATTCAAAAAGTGATACAAAAAGT
AGTTTTAAATTTTTTAAAAAAGTGCTTCAAAGCCTTATGTAGCAATACTTACAGAGGATT
